>Addgene plasmid #123611 | nCas9-UGI-NLS-P2A-EGFP (pJUL1001) | depositor full sequence | sequence record 235834 | nCas9-UGI-NLS-P2A-EGFP (pJUL1001) sequence 10036 bps
AGCGGCCGCACTCCTCAGGTGCAGGCTGCCTATCAGAAGGTGGTGGCTGGTGTGGCCAATGCCCTGGCTC
ACAAATACCACTGAGATCTTTTTCCCTCTGCCAAAAATTATGGGGACATCATGAAGCCCCTTGAGCATCT
GACTTCTGGCTAATAAAGGAAATTTATTTTCATTGCAATAGTGTGTTGGAATTTTTTGTGTCTCTCACTC
GGAAGGACATATGGGAGGGCAAATCATTTAAAACATCAGAATGAGTATTTGGTTTAGAGTTTGGCAACAT
ATGCCCATATGCTGGCTGCCATGAACAAAGGTTGGCTATAAAGAGGTCATCAGTATATGAAACAGCCCCC
TGCTGTCCATTCCTTATTCCATAGAAAAGCCTTGACTTGAGGTTAGATTTTTTTTATATTTTGTTTTGTG
TTATTTTTTTCTTTAACATCCCTAAAATTTTCCTTACATGTTTTACTAGCCAGATTTTTCCTCCTCTCCT
GACTACTCCCAGTCATAGCTGTCCCTCTTCTCTTATGGAGATCCCTCGACCTGCAGCCCAAGCTTGGCGT
AATCATGGTCATAGCTGTTTCCTGTGTGAAATTGTTATCCGCTCACAATTCCACACAACATACGAGCCGG
AAGCATAAAGTGTAAAGCCTGGGGTGCCTAATGAGTGAGCTAACTCACATTAATTGCGTTGCGCTCACTG
CCCGCTTTCCAGTCGGGAAACCTGTCGTGCCAGCGGATCCGCATCTCAATTAGTCAGCAACCATAGTCCC
GCCCCTAACTCCGCCCATCCCGCCCCTAACTCCGCCCAGTTCCGCCCATTCTCCGCCCCATGGCTGACTA
ATTTTTTTTATTTATGCAGAGGCCGAGGCCGCCTCGGCCTCTGAGCTATTCCAGAAGTAGTGAGGAGGCT
TTTTTGGAGGCCTAGGCTTTTGCAAAAAGCTAACTTGTTTATTGCAGCTTATAATGGTTACAAATAAAGC
AATAGCATCACAAATTTCACAAATAAAGCATTTTTTTCACTGCATTCTAGTTGTGGTTTGTCCAAACTCA
TCAATGTATCTTATCATGTCTGGATCCGCTGCATTAATGAATCGGCCAACGCGCGGGGAGAGGCGGTTTG
CGTATTGGGCGCTCTTCCGCTTCCTCGCTCACTGACTCGCTGCGCTCGGTCGTTCGGCTGCGGCGAGCGG
TATCAGCTCACTCAAAGGCGGTAATACGGTTATCCACAGAATCAGGGGATAACGCAGGAAAGAACATGTG
AGCAAAAGGCCAGCAAAAGGCCAGGAACCGTAAAAAGGCCGCGTTGCTGGCGTTTTTCCATAGGCTCCGC
CCCCCTGACGAGCATCACAAAAATCGACGCTCAAGTCAGAGGTGGCGAAACCCGACAGGACTATAAAGAT
ACCAGGCGTTTCCCCCTGGAAGCTCCCTCGTGCGCTCTCCTGTTCCGACCCTGCCGCTTACCGGATACCT
GTCCGCCTTTCTCCCTTCGGGAAGCGTGGCGCTTTCTCATAGCTCACGCTGTAGGTATCTCAGTTCGGTG
TAGGTCGTTCGCTCCAAGCTGGGCTGTGTGCACGAACCCCCCGTTCAGCCCGACCGCTGCGCCTTATCCG
GTAACTATCGTCTTGAGTCCAACCCGGTAAGACACGACTTATCGCCACTGGCAGCAGCCACTGGTAACAG
GATTAGCAGAGCGAGGTATGTAGGCGGTGCTACAGAGTTCTTGAAGTGGTGGCCTAACTACGGCTACACT
AGAAGAACAGTATTTGGTATCTGCGCTCTGCTGAAGCCAGTTACCTTCGGAAAAAGAGTTGGTAGCTCTT
GATCCGGCAAACAAACCACCGCTGGTAGCGGTGGTTTTTTTGTTTGCAAGCAGCAGATTACGCGCAGAAA
AAAAGGATCTCAAGAAGATCCTTTGATCTTTTCTACGGGGTCTGACGCTCAGTGGAACGAAAACTCACGT
TAAGGGATTTTGGTCATGAGATTATCAAAAAGGATCTTCACCTAGATCCTTTTAAATTAAAAATGAAGTT
TTAAATCAATCTAAAGTATATATGAGTAAACTTGGTCTGACAGTTACCAATGCTTAATCAGTGAGGCACC
TATCTCAGCGATCTGTCTATTTCGTTCATCCATAGTTGCCTGACTCCCCGTCGTGTAGATAACTACGATA
CGGGAGGGCTTACCATCTGGCCCCAGTGCTGCAATGATACCGCGAGACCCACGCTCACCGGCTCCAGATT
TATCAGCAATAAACCAGCCAGCCGGAAGGGCCGAGCGCAGAAGTGGTCCTGCAACTTTATCCGCCTCCAT
CCAGTCTATTAATTGTTGCCGGGAAGCTAGAGTAAGTAGTTCGCCAGTTAATAGTTTGCGCAACGTTGTT
GCCATTGCTACAGGCATCGTGGTGTCACGCTCGTCGTTTGGTATGGCTTCATTCAGCTCCGGTTCCCAAC
GATCAAGGCGAGTTACATGATCCCCCATGTTGTGCAAAAAAGCGGTTAGCTCCTTCGGTCCTCCGATCGT
TGTCAGAAGTAAGTTGGCCGCAGTGTTATCACTCATGGTTATGGCAGCACTGCATAATTCTCTTACTGTC
ATGCCATCCGTAAGATGCTTTTCTGTGACTGGTGAGTACTCAACCAAGTCATTCTGAGAATAGTGTATGC
GGCGACCGAGTTGCTCTTGCCCGGCGTCAATACGGGATAATACCGCGCCACATAGCAGAACTTTAAAAGT
GCTCATCATTGGAAAACGTTCTTCGGGGCGAAAACTCTCAAGGATCTTACCGCTGTTGAGATCCAGTTCG
ATGTAACCCACTCGTGCACCCAACTGATCTTCAGCATCTTTTACTTTCACCAGCGTTTCTGGGTGAGCAA
AAACAGGAAGGCAAAATGCCGCAAAAAAGGGAATAAGGGCGACACGGAAATGTTGAATACTCATACTCTT
CCTTTTTCAATATTATTGAAGCATTTATCAGGGTTATTGTCTCATGAGCGGATACATATTTGAATGTATT
TAGAAAAATAAACAAATAGGGGTTCCGCGCACATTTCCCCGAAAAGTGCCACCTGGGTCGACATTGATTA
TTGACTAGTTATTAATAGTAATCAATTACGGGGTCATTAGTTCATAGCCCATATATGGAGTTCCGCGTTA
CATAACTTACGGTAAATGGCCCGCCTGGCTGACCGCCCAACGACCCCCGCCCATTGACGTCAATAATGAC
GTATGTTCCCATAGTAACGCCAATAGGGACTTTCCATTGACGTCAATGGGTGGAGTATTTACGGTAAACT
GCCCACTTGGCAGTACATCAAGTGTATCATATGCCAAGTACGCCCCCTATTGACGTCAATGACGGTAAAT
GGCCCGCCTGGCATTATGCCCAGTACATGACCTTATGGGACTTTCCTACTTGGCAGTACATCTACGTATT
AGTCATCGCTATTACCATGGTCGAGGTGAGCCCCACGTTCTGCTTCACTCTCCCCATCTCCCCCCCCTCC
CCACCCCCAATTTTGTATTTATTTATTTTTTAATTATTTTGTGCAGCGATGGGGGCGGGGGGGGGGGGGG
GGCGCGCGCCAGGCGGGGCGGGGCGGGGCGAGGGGCGGGGCGGGGCGAGGCGGAGAGGTGCGGCGGCAGC
CAATCAGAGCGGCGCGCTCCGAAAGTTTCCTTTTATGGCGAGGCGGCGGCGGCGGCGGCCCTATAAAAAG
CGAAGCGCGCGGCGGGCGGGAGTCGCTGCGCGCTGCCTTCGCCCCGTGCCCCGCTCCGCCGCCGCCTCGC
GCCGCCCGCCCCGGCTCTGACTGACCGCGTTACTCCCACAGGTGAGCGGGCGGGACGGCCCTTCTCCTCC
GGGCTGTAATTAGCGCTTGGTTTAATGACGGCTTGTTTCTTTTCTGTGGCTGCGTGAAAGCCTTGAGGGG
CTCCGGGAGGGCCCTTTGTGCGGGGGGAGCGGCTCGGGGGGTGCGTGCGTGTGTGTGTGCGTGGGGAGCG
CCGCGTGCGGCTCCGCGCTGCCCGGCGGCTGTGAGCGCTGCGGGCGCGGCGCGGGGCTTTGTGCGCTCCG
CAGTGTGCGCGAGGGGAGCGCGGCCGGGGGCGGTGCCCCGCGGTGCGGGGGGGGCTGCGAGGGGAACAAA
GGCTGCGTGCGGGGTGTGTGCGTGGGGGGGTGAGCAGGGGGTGTGGGCGCGTCGGTCGGGCTGCAACCCC
CCCTGCACCCCCCTCCCCGAGTTGCTGAGCACGGCCCGGCTTCGGGTGCGGGGCTCCGTACGGGGCGTGG
CGCGGGGCTCGCCGTGCCGGGCGGGGGGTGGCGGCAGGTGGGGGTGCCGGGCGGGGCGGGGCCGCCTCGG
GCCGGGGAGGGCTCGGGGGAGGGGCGCGGCGGCCCCCGGAGCGCCGGCGGCTGTCGAGGCGCGGCGAGCC
GCAGCCATTGCCTTTTATGGTAATCGTGCGAGAGGGCGCAGGGACTTCCTTTGTCCCAAATCTGTGCGGA
GCCGAAATCTGGGAGGCGCCGCCGCACCCCCTCTAGCGGGCGCGGGGCGAAGCGGTGCGGCGCCGGCAGG
AAGGAAATGGGCGGGGAGGGCCTTCGTGCGTCGCCGCGCCGCCGTCCCCTTCTCCCTCTCCAGCCTCGGG
GCTGTCCGCGGGGGGACGGCTGCCTTCGGGGGGGACGGGGCAGGGCGGGGTTCGGCTTCTGGCGTGTGAC
CGGCGGCTCTAGAGCCTCTGCTAACCATGTTCATGCCTTCTTCTTTTTCCTACAGCTCCTGGGCAACGTG
CTGGTTATTGTGCTGTCTCATCATTTTGGCAAAGAATTCTGCAGTCGACGGTACCGCGGGCCCGGGATCC
ACCGGTCGCCACCATGGATAAAAAGTATTCTATTGGTTTAGCCATCGGCACTAATTCCGTTGGATGGGCT
GTCATAACCGATGAATACAAAGTACCTTCAAAGAAATTTAAGGTGTTGGGGAACACAGACCGTCATTCGA
TTAAAAAGAATCTTATCGGTGCCCTCCTATTCGATAGTGGCGAAACGGCAGAGGCGACTCGCCTGAAACG
AACCGCTCGGAGAAGGTATACACGTCGCAAGAACCGAATATGTTACTTACAAGAAATTTTTAGCAATGAG
ATGGCCAAAGTTGACGATTCTTTCTTTCACCGTTTGGAAGAGTCCTTCCTTGTCGAAGAGGACAAGAAAC
ATGAACGGCACCCCATCTTTGGAAACATAGTAGATGAGGTGGCATATCATGAAAAGTACCCAACGATTTA
TCACCTCAGAAAAAAGCTAGTTGACTCAACTGATAAAGCGGACCTGAGGTTAATCTACTTGGCTCTTGCC
CATATGATAAAGTTCCGTGGGCACTTTCTCATTGAGGGTGATCTAAATCCGGACAACTCGGATGTCGACA
AACTGTTCATCCAGTTAGTACAAACCTATAATCAGTTGTTTGAAGAGAACCCTATAAATGCAAGTGGCGT
GGATGCGAAGGCTATTCTTAGCGCCCGCCTCTCTAAATCCCGACGGCTAGAAAACCTGATCGCACAATTA
CCCGGAGAGAAGAAAAATGGGTTGTTCGGTAACCTTATAGCGCTCTCACTAGGCCTGACACCAAATTTTA
AGTCGAACTTCGACTTAGCTGAAGATGCCAAATTGCAGCTTAGTAAGGACACGTACGATGACGATCTCGA
CAATCTACTGGCACAAATTGGAGATCAGTATGCGGACTTATTTTTGGCTGCCAAAAACCTTAGCGATGCA
ATCCTCCTATCTGACATACTGAGAGTTAATACTGAGATTACCAAGGCGCCGTTATCCGCTTCAATGATCA
AAAGGTACGATGAACATCACCAAGACTTGACACTTCTCAAGGCCCTAGTCCGTCAGCAACTGCCTGAGAA
ATATAAGGAAATATTCTTTGATCAGTCGAAAAACGGGTACGCAGGTTATATTGACGGCGGAGCGAGTCAA
GAGGAATTCTACAAGTTTATCAAACCCATATTAGAGAAGATGGATGGGACGGAAGAGTTGCTTGTAAAAC
TCAATCGCGAAGATCTACTGCGAAAGCAGCGGACTTTCGACAACGGTAGCATTCCACATCAAATCCACTT
AGGCGAATTGCATGCTATACTTAGAAGGCAGGAGGATTTTTATCCGTTCCTCAAAGACAATCGTGAAAAG
ATTGAGAAAATCCTAACCTTTCGCATACCTTACTATGTGGGACCCCTGGCCCGAGGGAACTCTCGGTTCG
CATGGATGACAAGAAAGTCCGAAGAAACGATTACTCCATGGAATTTTGAGGAAGTTGTCGATAAAGGTGC
GTCAGCTCAATCGTTCATCGAGAGGATGACCAACTTTGACAAGAATTTACCGAACGAAAAAGTATTGCCT
AAGCACAGTTTACTTTACGAGTATTTCACAGTGTACAATGAACTCACGAAAGTTAAGTATGTCACTGAGG
GCATGCGTAAACCCGCCTTTCTAAGCGGAGAACAGAAGAAAGCAATAGTAGATCTGTTATTCAAGACCAA
CCGCAAAGTGACAGTTAAGCAATTGAAAGAGGACTACTTTAAGAAAATTGAATGCTTCGATTCTGTCGAG
ATCTCCGGGGTAGAAGATCGATTTAATGCGTCACTTGGTACGTATCATGACCTCCTAAAGATAATTAAAG
ATAAGGACTTCCTGGATAACGAAGAGAATGAAGATATCTTAGAAGATATAGTGTTGACTCTTACCCTCTT
TGAAGATCGGGAAATGATTGAGGAAAGACTAAAAACATACGCTCACCTGTTCGACGATAAGGTTATGAAA
CAGTTAAAGAGGCGTCGCTATACGGGCTGGGGACGATTGTCGCGGAAACTTATCAACGGGATAAGAGACA
AGCAAAGTGGTAAAACTATTCTCGATTTTCTAAAGAGCGACGGCTTCGCCAATAGGAACTTTATGCAGCT
GATCCATGATGACTCTTTAACCTTCAAAGAGGATATACAAAAGGCACAGGTTTCCGGACAAGGGGACTCA
TTGCACGAACATATTGCGAATCTTGCTGGTTCGCCAGCCATCAAAAAGGGCATACTCCAGACAGTCAAAG
TAGTGGATGAGCTAGTTAAGGTCATGGGACGTCACAAACCGGAAAACATTGTAATCGAGATGGCACGCGA
AAATCAAACGACTCAGAAGGGGCAAAAAAACAGTCGAGAGCGGATGAAGAGAATAGAAGAGGGTATTAAA
GAACTGGGCAGCCAGATCTTAAAGGAGCATCCTGTGGAAAATACCCAATTGCAGAACGAGAAACTTTACC
TCTATTACCTACAAAATGGAAGGGACATGTATGTTGATCAGGAACTGGACATAAACCGTTTATCTGATTA
CGACGTCGATCACATTGTACCCCAATCCTTTTTGAAGGACGATTCAATCGACAATAAAGTGCTTACACGC
TCGGATAAGAACCGAGGGAAAAGTGACAATGTTCCAAGCGAGGAAGTCGTAAAGAAAATGAAGAACTATT
GGCGGCAGCTCCTAAATGCGAAACTGATAACGCAAAGAAAGTTCGATAACTTAACTAAAGCTGAGAGGGG
TGGCTTGTCTGAACTTGACAAGGCCGGATTTATTAAACGTCAGCTCGTGGAAACCCGCCAAATCACAAAG
CATGTTGCACAGATACTAGATTCCCGAATGAATACGAAATACGACGAGAACGATAAGCTGATTCGGGAAG
TCAAAGTAATCACTTTAAAGTCAAAATTGGTGTCGGACTTCAGAAAGGATTTTCAATTCTATAAAGTTAG
GGAGATAAATAACTACCACCATGCGCACGACGCTTATCTTAATGCCGTCGTAGGGACCGCACTCATTAAG
AAATACCCGAAGCTAGAAAGTGAGTTTGTGTATGGTGATTACAAAGTTTATGACGTCCGTAAGATGATCG
CGAAAAGCGAACAGGAGATAGGCAAGGCTACAGCCAAATACTTCTTTTATTCTAACATTATGAATTTCTT
TAAGACGGAAATCACTCTGGCAAACGGAGAGATACGCAAACGACCTTTAATTGAAACCAATGGGGAGACA
GGTGAAATCGTATGGGATAAGGGCCGGGACTTCGCGACGGTGAGAAAAGTTTTGTCCATGCCCCAAGTCA
ACATAGTAAAGAAAACTGAGGTGCAGACCGGAGGGTTTTCAAAGGAATCGATTCTTCCAAAAAGGAATAG
TGATAAGCTCATCGCTCGTAAAAAGGACTGGGACCCGAAAAAGTACGGTGGCTTCGATAGCCCTACAGTT
GCCTATTCTGTCCTAGTAGTGGCAAAAGTTGAGAAGGGAAAATCCAAGAAACTGAAGTCAGTCAAAGAAT
TATTGGGGATAACGATTATGGAGCGCTCGTCTTTTGAAAAGAACCCCATCGACTTCCTTGAGGCGAAAGG
TTACAAGGAAGTAAAAAAGGATCTCATAATTAAACTACCAAAGTATAGTCTGTTTGAGTTAGAAAATGGC
CGAAAACGGATGTTGGCTAGCGCCGGAGAGCTTCAAAAGGGGAACGAACTCGCACTACCGTCTAAATACG
TGAATTTCCTGTATTTAGCGTCCCATTACGAGAAGTTGAAAGGTTCACCTGAAGATAACGAACAGAAGCA
ACTTTTTGTTGAGCAGCACAAACATTATCTCGACGAAATCATAGAGCAAATTTCGGAATTCAGTAAGAGA
GTCATCCTAGCTGATGCCAATCTGGACAAAGTATTAAGCGCATACAACAAGCACAGGGATAAACCCATAC
GTGAGCAGGCGGAAAATATTATCCATTTGTTTACTCTTACCAACCTCGGCGCTCCAGCCGCATTCAAGTA
TTTTGACACAACGATAGATCGCAAACGATACACTTCTACCAAGGAGGTGCTAGACGCGACACTGATTCAC
CAATCCATCACGGGATTATATGAAACTCGGATAGATTTGTCACAGCTTGGGGGTGACTCTGGTGGTTCTA
CTAATCTGTCAGATATTATTGAAAAGGAGACCGGTAAGCAACTGGTTATCCAGGAATCCATCCTCATGCT
CCCAGAGGAGGTGGAAGAAGTCATTGGGAACAAGCCGGAAAGCGATATACTCGTGCACACCGCCTACGAC
GAGAGCACCGACGAGAATGTCATGCTTCTGACTAGCGACGCCCCTGAATACAAGCCTTGGGCTCTGGTCA
TACAGGATAGCAACGGTGAGAACAAGATTAAGATGCTCTCTGGTGGTTCTCCCAAGAAGAAGAGGAAAGT
CGGAGGCGGTGGAAGCGGCGCAACAAACTTCTCTCTGCTGAAACAAGCCGGAGATGTCGAAGAGAATCCT
GGACCGATGGTGAGCAAGGGCGAGGAGCTGTTCACCGGGGTGGTGCCCATCCTGGTCGAGCTGGACGGCG
ACGTAAACGGCCACAAGTTCAGCGTGTCCGGCGAGGGCGAGGGCGATGCCACCTACGGCAAGCTGACCCT
GAAGTTCATCTGCACCACCGGCAAGCTGCCCGTGCCCTGGCCCACCCTCGTGACCACCCTGACCTACGGC
GTGCAGTGCTTCAGCCGCTACCCCGACCACATGAAGCAGCACGACTTCTTCAAGTCCGCCATGCCCGAAG
GCTACGTCCAGGAGCGCACCATCTTCTTCAAGGACGACGGCAACTACAAGACCCGCGCCGAGGTGAAGTT
CGAGGGCGACACCCTGGTGAACCGCATCGAGCTGAAGGGCATCGACTTCAAGGAGGACGGCAACATCCTG
GGGCACAAGCTGGAGTACAACTACAACAGCCACAACGTCTATATCATGGCCGACAAGCAGAAGAACGGCA
TCAAGGTGAACTTCAAGATCCGCCACAACATCGAGGACGGCAGCGTGCAGCTCGCCGACCACTACCAGCA
GAACACCCCCATCGGCGACGGCCCCGTGCTGCTGCCCGACAACCACTACCTGAGCACCCAGTCCGCCCTG
AGCAAAGACCCCAACGAGAAGCGCGATCACATGGTCCTGCTGGAGTTCGTGACCGCCGCCGGGATCACTC
TCGGCATGGACGAGCTGTACAAGTGA
Features (pLannotate 1.2.2; 20 found; start..end, strand, type, name):
     10..81      +  CDS            HBB (fragment): HBB_PONPY - Experimental evidence at transcript level: Swiss-Prot protein existence level 2. Involved in oxygen transport from the lung to the various peripheral tissues. From Pongo pygmaeus (Bornean orangutan).
    152..207     +  polyA_signal   β-globin poly(A) signal: rabbit β-globin polyadenylation signal (Gil and Proudfoot, 1987)
    592..608     -  protein_bind   lac operator: The lac repressor binds to the lac operator to inhibit transcription in E. coli. This inhibition can be relieved by adding lactose or isopropyl-β-D-thiogalactopyranoside (IPTG). lac repressor encoded by lacI
    616..646     -  promoter       lac promoter: promoter for the E. coli lac operon
    661..682     -  protein_bind   CAP binding site: CAP binding activates transcription in the presence of cAMP. E. coli catabolite activator protein
    695..734     -  CDS            lacI (fragment): lac repressor; lacI; The lac repressor binds to the lac operator to inhibit transcription in E. coli. This inhibition can be relieved by adding lactose or isopropyl-β-D-thiogalactopyranoside (IPTG).
    741..763     +  promoter       SV40 promoter (fragment): SV40 enhancer and early promoter
    787..922     +  rep_origin     SV40 ori: SV40 origin of replication
    942..1076    +  polyA_signal   SV40 poly(A) signal: SV40 polyadenylation signal
   1078..1132    -  CDS            lacI (fragment): lac repressor; lacI; The lac repressor binds to the lac operator to inhibit transcription in E. coli. This inhibition can be relieved by adding lactose or isopropyl-β-D-thiogalactopyranoside (IPTG).
   1315..1903    -  rep_origin     ori: high-copy-number ColE1/pMB1/pBR322/pUC origin of replication
   2074..2934    -  CDS            AmpR: β-lactamase; bla; confers resistance to ampicillin, carbenicillin, and related antibiotics
   2935..3039    -  promoter       AmpR promoter: bla
   3070..3449    +  enhancer       CMV enhancer: human cytomegalovirus immediate early enhancer
   3451..3728    +  promoter       chicken β-actin promoter: No description available
   3729..4745    +  intron         chimeric intron: chimera between introns from chicken β-actin and rabbit β-globin
   4794..4830    +  misc_feature   MCS (fragment): multiple cloning site
   4844..8947    +  CDS            Cas9 VQR: Streptococcus pyogenes Cas9 endonuclease with the D1135V/R1335Q/T1337R mutations has an altered recognition specificity for the protospacer adjacent motif (PAM) (Kleinstiver et al., 2015)
   8960..9208    +  CDS            UGI: UNGI_BPPB2 - Experimental evidence at protein level: Swiss-Prot protein existence level 1. This protein binds specifically and reversibly to the host uracil-DNA glycosylase, preventing removal of uracil residues from PBS2 DNA by the host uracil-excision repair system. From Bacillus phage PBS2 (Bacteriophage PBS2).
   9317..10033   +  CDS            EGFP: EGFP is a basic (constitutively fluorescent) green fluorescent protein published in 1996, derived from Aequorea victoria. It is reported to be a rapidly-maturing weak dimer with moderate acid sensitivity.
