>Addgene plasmid #123611 | nCas9-UGI-NLS-P2A-EGFP (pJUL1001) | addgene full sequence | sequence record 239339 | Addgene NGS Result
AGCGGCCGCACTCCTCAGGTGCAGGCTGCCTATCAGAAGGTGGTGGCTGGTGTGGCCAATGCCCTGGCTC
ACAAATACCACTGAGATCTTTTTCCCTCTGCCAAAAATTATGGGGACATCATGAAGCCCCTTGAGCATCT
GACTTCTGGCTAATAAAGGAAATTTATTTTCATTGCAATAGTGTGTTGGAATTTTTTGTGTCTCTCACTC
GGAAGGACATATGGGAGGGCAAATCATTTAAAACATCAGAATGAGTATTTGGTTTAGAGTTTGGCAACAT
ATGCCCATATGCTGGCTGCCATGAACAAAGGTTGGCTATAAAGAGGTCATCAGTATATGAAACAGCCCCC
TGCTGTCCATTCCTTATTCCATAGAAAAGCCTTGACTTGAGGTTAGATTTTTTTTATATTTTGTTTTGTG
TTATTTTTTTCTTTAACATCCCTAAAATTTTCCTTACATGTTTTACTAGCCAGATTTTTCCTCCTCTCCT
GACTACTCCCAGTCATAGCTGTCCCTCTTCTCTTATGGAGATCCCTCGACCTGCAGCCCAAGCTTGGCGT
AATCATGGTCATAGCTGTTTCCTGTGTGAAATTGTTATCCGCTCACAATTCCACACAACATACGAGCCGG
AAGCATAAAGTGTAAAGCCTGGGGTGCCTAATGAGTGAGCTAACTCACATTAATTGCGTTGCGCTCACTG
CCCGCTTTCCAGTCGGGAAACCTGTCGTGCCAGCGGATCCGCATCTCAATTAGTCAGCAACCATAGTCCC
GCCCCTAACTCCGCCCATCCCGCCCCTAACTCCGCCCAGTTCCGCCCATTCTCCGCCCCATGGCTGACTA
ATTTTTTTTATTTATGCAGAGGCCGAGGCCGCCTCGGCCTCTGAGCTATTCCAGAAGTAGTGAGGAGGCT
TTTTTGGAGGCCTAGGCTTTTGCAAAAAGCTAACTTGTTTATTGCAGCTTATAATGGTTACAAATAAAGC
AATAGCATCACAAATTTCACAAATAAAGCATTTTTTTCACTGCATTCTAGTTGTGGTTTGTCCAAACTCA
TCAATGTATCTTATCATGTCTGGATCCGCTGCATTAATGAATCGGCCAACGCGCGGGGAGAGGCGGTTTG
CGTATTGGGCGCTCTTCCGCTTCCTCGCTCACTGACTCGCTGCGCTCGGTCGTTCGGCTGCGGCGAGCGG
TATCAGCTCACTCAAAGGCGGTAATACGGTTATCCACAGAATCAGGGGATAACGCAGGAAAGAACATGTG
AGCAAAAGGCCAGCAAAAGGCCAGGAACCGTAAAAAGGCCGCGTTGCTGGCGTTTTTCCATAGGCTCCGC
CCCCCTGACGAGCATCACAAAAATCGACGCTCAAGTCAGAGGTGGCGAAACCCGACAGGACTATAAAGAT
ACCAGGCGTTTCCCCCTGGAAGCTCCCTCGTGCGCTCTCCTGTTCCGACCCTGCCGCTTACCGGATACCT
GTCCGCCTTTCTCCCTTCGGGAAGCGTGGCGCTTTCTCATAGCTCACGCTGTAGGTATCTCAGTTCGGTG
TAGGTCGTTCGCTCCAAGCTGGGCTGTGTGCACGAACCCCCCGTTCAGCCCGACCGCTGCGCCTTATCCG
GTAACTATCGTCTTGAGTCCAACCCGGTAAGACACGACTTATCGCCACTGGCAGCAGCCACTGGTAACAG
GATTAGCAGAGCGAGGTATGTAGGCGGTGCTACAGAGTTCTTGAAGTGGTGGCCTAACTACGGCTACACT
AGAAGAACAGTATTTGGTATCTGCGCTCTGCTGAAGCCAGTTACCTTCGGAAAAAGAGTTGGTAGCTCTT
GATCCGGCAAACAAACCACCGCTGGTAGCGGTGGTTTTTTTGTTTGCAAGCAGCAGATTACGCGCAGAAA
AAAAGGATCTCAAGAAGATCCTTTGATCTTTTCTACGGGGTCTGACGCTCAGTGGAACGAAAACTCACGT
TAAGGGATTTTGGTCATGAGATTATCAAAAAGGATCTTCACCTAGATCCTTTTAAATTAAAAATGAAGTT
TTAAATCAATCTAAAGTATATATGAGTAAACTTGGTCTGACAGTTACCAATGCTTAATCAGTGAGGCACC
TATCTCAGCGATCTGTCTATTTCGTTCATCCATAGTTGCCTGACTCCCCGTCGTGTAGATAACTACGATA
CGGGAGGGCTTACCATCTGGCCCCAGTGCTGCAATGATACCGCGAGACCCACGCTCACCGGCTCCAGATT
TATCAGCAATAAACCAGCCAGCCGGAAGGGCCGAGCGCAGAAGTGGTCCTGCAACTTTATCCGCCTCCAT
CCAGTCTATTAATTGTTGCCGGGAAGCTAGAGTAAGTAGTTCGCCAGTTAATAGTTTGCGCAACGTTGTT
GCCATTGCTACAGGCATCGTGGTGTCACGCTCGTCGTTTGGTATGGCTTCATTCAGCTCCGGTTCCCAAC
GATCAAGGCGAGTTACATGATCCCCCATGTTGTGCAAAAAAGCGGTTAGCTCCTTCGGTCCTCCGATCGT
TGTCAGAAGTAAGTTGGCCGCAGTGTTATCACTCATGGTTATGGCAGCACTGCATAATTCTCTTACTGTC
ATGCCATCCGTAAGATGCTTTTCTGTGACTGGTGAGTACTCAACCAAGTCATTCTGAGAATAGTGTATGC
GGCGACCGAGTTGCTCTTGCCCGGCGTCAATACGGGATAATACCGCGCCACATAGCAGAACTTTAAAAGT
GCTCATCATTGGAAAACGTTCTTCGGGGCGAAAACTCTCAAGGATCTTACCGCTGTTGAGATCCAGTTCG
ATGTAACCCACTCGTGCACCCAACTGATCTTCAGCATCTTTTACTTTCACCAGCGTTTCTGGGTGAGCAA
AAACAGGAAGGCAAAATGCCGCAAAAAAGGGAATAAGGGCGACACGGAAATGTTGAATACTCATACTCTT
CCTTTTTCAATATTATTGAAGCATTTATCAGGGTTATTGTCTCATGAGCGGATACATATTTGAATGTATT
TAGAAAAATAAACAAATAGGGGTTCCGCGCACATTTCCCCGAAAAGTGCCACCTGGGTCGACATTGATTA
TTGACTAGTTATTAATAGTAATCAATTACGGGGTCATTAGTTCATAGCCCATATATGGAGTTCCGCGTTA
CATAACTTACGGTAAATGGCCCGCCTGGCTGACCGCCCAACGACCCCCGCCCATTGACGTCAATAATGAC
GTATGTTCCCATAGTAACGCCAATAGGGACTTTCCATTGACGTCAATGGGTGGAGTATTTACGGTAAACT
GCCCACTTGGCAGTACATCAAGTGTATCATATGCCAAGTACGCCCCCTATTGACGTCAATGACGGTAAAT
GGCCCGCCTGGCATTATGCCCAGTACATGACCTTATGGGACTTTCCTACTTGGCAGTACATCTACGTATT
AGTCATCGCTATTACCATGGTCGAGGTGAGCCCCACGTTCTGCTTCACTCTCCCCATCTCCCCCCCCTCC
CCACCCCCAATTTTGTATTTATTTATTTTTTAATTATTTTGTGCAGCGATGGGGGCGGGGGGGGGGGGGG
GGCGCGCGCCRGGGGGGGGGGGGGGGGGGGGGGGGGGGGGGGGGGGGGGGSGGRGRGGTGCGGCGGCAGC
CAATCAGAGCGGCGCGCTCCGAAAGTTTCCTTTTATGGCGAGGCGGCGGCGGCGGCGGCCCTATAAAAAG
CGAAGCGCGCGGCGGGCGGGAGTCGCTGCGCGCTGCCTTCGCCCCGTGCCCCGCTCCGCCGCCGCCTCGC
GCCGCCCGCCCCGGCTCTGACTGACCGCGTTACTCCCACAGGTGAGCGGGCGGGACGGCCCTTCTCCTCC
GGGCTGTAATTAGCGCTTGGTTTAATGACGGCTTGTTTCTTTTCTGTGGCTGCGTGAAAGCCTTGAGGGG
CTCCGGGAGGGCCCTTTGTGCGGGGGGAGCGGCTCGGGGGGTGCGTGCGTGTGTGTGTGCGTGGGGAGCG
CCGCGTGCGGCTCCGCGCTGCCCGGCGGCTGTGAGCGCTGCGGGCGCGGCGCGGGGCTTTGTGCGCTCCG
CAGTGTGCGCGAGGGGAGCGCGGCCGGGGGCGGTGCCCCGCGGTGCGGGGGGGGCTGCGAGGGGAACAAA
GGCTGCGTGCGGGGTGTGTGCGTGGGGGGGTGAGCAGGGGGTGTGGGCGCGTCGGTCGGGCTGCAACCCC
CCCTGCACCCCCCTCCCCGAGTTGCTGAGCACGGCCCGGCTTCGGGTGCGGGGCTCCGTACGGGGCGTGG
CGCGGGGCTCGCCGTGCCGGGCGGGGGGTGGCGGCAGGTGGGGGTGCCGGGCGGGGCGGGGCCGCCTCGG
GCCGGGGAGGGCTCGGGGGAGGGGCGCGGCGGCCCCCGGAGCGCCGGCGGCTGTCGAGGCGCGGCGAGCC
GCAGCCATTGCCTTTTATGGTAATCGTGCGAGAGGGCGCAGGGACTTCCTTTGTCCCAAATCTGTGCGGA
GCCGAAATCTGGGAGGCGCCGCCGCACCCCCTCTAGCGGGCGCGGGGCGAAGCGGTGCGGCGCCGGCAGG
AAGGAAATGGGCGGGGAGGGCCTTCGTGCGTCGCCGCGCCGCCGTCCCCTTCTCCCTCTCCAGCCTCGGG
GCTGTCCGCGGGGGGACGGCTGCCTTCGGGGGGGACGGGGCAGGGCGGGGTTCGGCTTCTGGCGTGTGAC
CGGCGGCTCTAGAGCCTCTGCTAACCATGTTCATGCCTTCTTCTTTTTCCTACAGCTCCTGGGCAACGTG
CTGGTTATTGTGCTGTCTCATCATTTTGGCAAAGAATTCTGCAGTCGACGGTACCGCGGGCCCGGGATCC
ACCGGTCGCCACCATGGATAAAAAGTATTCTATTGGTTTAGCCATCGGCACTAATTCCGTTGGATGGGCT
GTCATAACCGATGAATACAAAGTACCTTCAAAGAAATTTAAGGTGTTGGGGAACACAGACCGTCATTCGA
TTAAAAAGAATCTTATCGGTGCCCTCCTATTCGATAGTGGCGAAACGGCAGAGGCGACTCGCCTGAAACG
AACCGCTCGGAGAAGGTATACACGTCGCAAGAACCGAATATGTTACTTACAAGAAATTTTTAGCAATGAG
ATGGCCAAAGTTGACGATTCTTTCTTTCACCGTTTGGAAGAGTCCTTCCTTGTCGAAGAGGACAAGAAAC
ATGAACGGCACCCCATCTTTGGAAACATAGTAGATGAGGTGGCATATCATGAAAAGTACCCAACGATTTA
TCACCTCAGAAAAAAGCTAGTTGACTCAACTGATAAAGCGGACCTGAGGTTAATCTACTTGGCTCTTGCC
CATATGATAAAGTTCCGTGGGCACTTTCTCATTGAGGGTGATCTAAATCCGGACAACTCGGATGTCGACA
AACTGTTCATCCAGTTAGTACAAACCTATAATCAGTTGTTTGAAGAGAACCCTATAAATGCAAGTGGCGT
GGATGCGAAGGCTATTCTTAGCGCCCGCCTCTCTAAATCCCGACGGCTAGAAAACCTGATCGCACAATTA
CCCGGAGAGAAGAAAAATGGGTTGTTCGGTAACCTTATAGCGCTCTCACTAGGCCTGACACCAAATTTTA
AGTCGAACTTCGACTTAGCTGAAGATGCCAAATTGCAGCTTAGTAAGGACACGTACGATGACGATCTCGA
CAATCTACTGGCACAAATTGGAGATCAGTATGCGGACTTATTTTTGGCTGCCAAAAACCTTAGCGATGCA
ATCCTCCTATCTGACATACTGAGAGTTAATACTGAGATTACCAAGGCGCCGTTATCCGCTTCAATGATCA
AAAGGTACGATGAACATCACCAAGACTTGACACTTCTCAAGGCCCTAGTCCGTCAGCAACTGCCTGAGAA
ATATAAGGAAATATTCTTTGATCAGTCGAAAAACGGGTACGCAGGTTATATTGACGGCGGAGCGAGTCAA
GAGGAATTCTACAAGTTTATCAAACCCATATTAGAGAAGATGGATGGGACGGAAGAGTTGCTTGTAAAAC
TCAATCGCGAAGATCTACTGCGAAAGCAGCGGACTTTCGACAACGGTAGCATTCCACATCAAATCCACTT
AGGCGAATTGCATGCTATACTTAGAAGGCAGGAGGATTTTTATCCGTTCCTCAAAGACAATCGTGAAAAG
ATTGAGAAAATCCTAACCTTTCGCATACCTTACTATGTGGGACCCCTGGCCCGAGGGAACTCTCGGTTCG
CATGGATGACAAGAAAGTCCGAAGAAACGATTACTCCATGGAATTTTGAGGAAGTTGTCGATAAAGGTGC
GTCAGCTCAATCGTTCATCGAGAGGATGACCAACTTTGACAAGAATTTACCGAACGAAAAAGTATTGCCT
AAGCACAGTTTACTTTACGAGTATTTCACAGTGTACAATGAACTCACGAAAGTTAAGTATGTCACTGAGG
GCATGCGTAAACCCGCCTTTCTAAGCGGAGAACAGAAGAAAGCAATAGTAGATCTGTTATTCAAGACCAA
CCGCAAAGTGACAGTTAAGCAATTGAAAGAGGACTACTTTAAGAAAATTGAATGCTTCGATTCTGTCGAG
ATCTCCGGGGTAGAAGATCGATTTAATGCGTCACTTGGTACGTATCATGACCTCCTAAAGATAATTAAAG
ATAAGGACTTCCTGGATAACGAAGAGAATGAAGATATCTTAGAAGATATAGTGTTGACTCTTACCCTCTT
TGAAGATCGGGAAATGATTGAGGAAAGACTAAAAACATACGCTCACCTGTTCGACGATAAGGTTATGAAA
CAGTTAAAGAGGCGTCGCTATACGGGCTGGGGACGATTGTCGCGGAAACTTATCAACGGGATAAGAGACA
AGCAAAGTGGTAAAACTATTCTCGATTTTCTAAAGAGCGACGGCTTCGCCAATAGGAACTTTATGCAGCT
GATCCATGATGACTCTTTAACCTTCAAAGAGGATATACAAAAGGCACAGGTTTCCGGACAAGGGGACTCA
TTGCACGAACATATTGCGAATCTTGCTGGTTCGCCAGCCATCAAAAAGGGCATACTCCAGACAGTCAAAG
TAGTGGATGAGCTAGTTAAGGTCATGGGACGTCACAAACCGGAAAACATTGTAATCGAGATGGCACGCGA
AAATCAAACGACTCAGAAGGGGCAAAAAAACAGTCGAGAGCGGATGAAGAGAATAGAAGAGGGTATTAAA
GAACTGGGCAGCCAGATCTTAAAGGAGCATCCTGTGGAAAATACCCAATTGCAGAACGAGAAACTTTACC
TCTATTACCTACAAAATGGAAGGGACATGTATGTTGATCAGGAACTGGACATAAACCGTTTATCTGATTA
CGACGTCGATCACATTGTACCCCAATCCTTTTTGAAGGACGATTCAATCGACAATAAAGTGCTTACACGC
TCGGATAAGAACCGAGGGAAAAGTGACAATGTTCCAAGCGAGGAAGTCGTAAAGAAAATGAAGAACTATT
GGCGGCAGCTCCTAAATGCGAAACTGATAACGCAAAGAAAGTTCGATAACTTAACTAAAGCTGAGAGGGG
TGGCTTGTCTGAACTTGACAAGGCCGGATTTATTAAACGTCAGCTCGTGGAAACCCGCCAAATCACAAAG
CATGTTGCACAGATACTAGATTCCCGAATGAATACGAAATACGACGAGAACGATAAGCTGATTCGGGAAG
TCAAAGTAATCACTTTAAAGTCAAAATTGGTGTCGGACTTCAGAAAGGATTTTCAATTCTATAAAGTTAG
GGAGATAAATAACTACCACCATGCGCACGACGCTTATCTTAATGCCGTCGTAGGGACCGCACTCATTAAG
AAATACCCGAAGCTAGAAAGTGAGTTTGTGTATGGTGATTACAAAGTTTATGACGTCCGTAAGATGATCG
CGAAAAGCGAACAGGAGATAGGCAAGGCTACAGCCAAATACTTCTTTTATTCTAACATTATGAATTTCTT
TAAGACGGAAATCACTCTGGCAAACGGAGAGATACGCAAACGACCTTTAATTGAAACCAATGGGGAGACA
GGTGAAATCGTATGGGATAAGGGCCGGGACTTCGCGACGGTGAGAAAAGTTTTGTCCATGCCCCAAGTCA
ACATAGTAAAGAAAACTGAGGTGCAGACCGGAGGGTTTTCAAAGGAATCGATTCTTCCAAAAAGGAATAG
TGATAAGCTCATCGCTCGTAAAAAGGACTGGGACCCGAAAAAGTACGGTGGCTTCGATAGCCCTACAGTT
GCCTATTCTGTCCTAGTAGTGGCAAAAGTTGAGAAGGGAAAATCCAAGAAACTGAAGTCAGTCAAAGAAT
TATTGGGGATAACGATTATGGAGCGCTCGTCTTTTGAAAAGAACCCCATCGACTTCCTTGAGGCGAAAGG
TTACAAGGAAGTAAAAAAGGATCTCATAATTAAACTACCAAAGTATAGTCTGTTTGAGTTAGAAAATGGC
CGAAAACGGATGTTGGCTAGCGCCGGAGAGCTTCAAAAGGGGAACGAACTCGCACTACCGTCTAAATACG
TGAATTTCCTGTATTTAGCGTCCCATTACGAGAAGTTGAAAGGTTCACCTGAAGATAACGAACAGAAGCA
ACTTTTTGTTGAGCAGCACAAACATTATCTCGACGAAATCATAGAGCAAATTTCGGAATTCAGTAAGAGA
GTCATCCTAGCTGATGCCAATCTGGACAAAGTATTAAGCGCATACAACAAGCACAGGGATAAACCCATAC
GTGAGCAGGCGGAAAATATTATCCATTTGTTTACTCTTACCAACCTCGGCGCTCCAGCCGCATTCAAGTA
TTTTGACACAACGATAGATCGCAAACGATACACTTCTACCAAGGAGGTGCTAGACGCGACACTGATTCAC
CAATCCATCACGGGATTATATGAAACTCGGATAGATTTGTCACAGCTTGGGGGTGACTCTGGTGGTTCTA
CTAATCTGTCAGATATTATTGAAAAGGAGACCGGTAAGCAACTGGTTATCCAGGAATCCATCCTCATGCT
CCCAGAGGAGGTGGAAGAAGTCATTGGGAACAAGCCGGAAAGCGATATACTCGTGCACACCGCCTACGAC
GAGAGCACCGACGAGAATGTCATGCTTCTGACTAGCGACGCCCCTGAATACAAGCCTTGGGCTCTGGTCA
TACAGGATAGCAACGGTGAGAACAAGATTAAGATGCTCTCTGGTGGTTCTCCCAAGAAGAAGAGGAAAGT
CGGAGGCGGTGGAAGCGGCGCAACAAACTTCTCTCTGCTGAAACAAGCCGGAGATGTCGAAGAGAATCCT
GGACCGATGGTGAGCAAGGGCGAGGAGCTGTTCACCGGGGTGGTGCCCATCCTGGTCGAGCTGGACGGCG
ACGTAAACGGCCACAAGTTCAGCGTGTCCGGCGAGGGCGAGGGCGATGCCACCTACGGCAAGCTGACCCT
GAAGTTCATCTGCACCACCGGCAAGCTGCCCGTGCCCTGGCCCACCCTCGTGACCACCCTGACCTACGGC
GTGCAGTGCTTCAGCCGCTACCCCGACCACATGAAGCAGCACGACTTCTTCAAGTCCGCCATGCCCGAAG
GCTACGTCCAGGAGCGCACCATCTTCTTCAAGGACGACGGCAACTACAAGACCCGCGCCGAGGTGAAGTT
CGAGGGCGACACCCTGGTGAACCGCATCGAGCTGAAGGGCATCGACTTCAAGGAGGACGGCAACATCCTG
GGGCACAAGCTGGAGTACAACTACAACAGCCACAACGTCTATATCATGGCCGACAAGCAGAAGAACGGCA
TCAAGGTGAACTTCAAGATCCGCCACAACATCGAGGACGGCAGCGTGCAGCTCGCCGACCACTACCAGCA
GAACACCCCCATCGGCGACGGCCCCGTGCTGCTGCCCGACAACCACTACCTGAGCACCCAGTCCGCCCTG
AGCAAAGACCCCAACGAGAAGCGCGATCACATGGTCCTGCTGGAGTTCGTGACCGCCGCCGGGATCACTC
TCGGCATGGACGAGCTGTACAAGTGA
Features (pLannotate 1.2.2; 20 found; start..end, strand, type, name):
     10..81      +  CDS            HBB (fragment): HBB_PONPY - Experimental evidence at transcript level: Swiss-Prot protein existence level 2. Involved in oxygen transport from the lung to the various peripheral tissues. From Pongo pygmaeus (Bornean orangutan).
    152..207     +  polyA_signal   β-globin poly(A) signal: rabbit β-globin polyadenylation signal (Gil and Proudfoot, 1987)
    592..608     -  protein_bind   lac operator: The lac repressor binds to the lac operator to inhibit transcription in E. coli. This inhibition can be relieved by adding lactose or isopropyl-β-D-thiogalactopyranoside (IPTG). lac repressor encoded by lacI
    616..646     -  promoter       lac promoter: promoter for the E. coli lac operon
    661..682     -  protein_bind   CAP binding site: CAP binding activates transcription in the presence of cAMP. E. coli catabolite activator protein
    695..734     -  CDS            lacI (fragment): lac repressor; lacI; The lac repressor binds to the lac operator to inhibit transcription in E. coli. This inhibition can be relieved by adding lactose or isopropyl-β-D-thiogalactopyranoside (IPTG).
    741..763     +  promoter       SV40 promoter (fragment): SV40 enhancer and early promoter
    787..922     +  rep_origin     SV40 ori: SV40 origin of replication
    942..1076    +  polyA_signal   SV40 poly(A) signal: SV40 polyadenylation signal
   1078..1132    -  CDS            lacI (fragment): lac repressor; lacI; The lac repressor binds to the lac operator to inhibit transcription in E. coli. This inhibition can be relieved by adding lactose or isopropyl-β-D-thiogalactopyranoside (IPTG).
   1315..1903    -  rep_origin     ori: high-copy-number ColE1/pMB1/pBR322/pUC origin of replication
   2074..2934    -  CDS            AmpR: β-lactamase; bla; confers resistance to ampicillin, carbenicillin, and related antibiotics
   2935..3039    -  promoter       AmpR promoter: bla
   3070..3449    +  enhancer       CMV enhancer: human cytomegalovirus immediate early enhancer
   3451..3728    +  promoter       chicken β-actin promoter: No description available
   3729..4745    +  intron         chimeric intron: chimera between introns from chicken β-actin and rabbit β-globin
   4794..4830    +  misc_feature   MCS (fragment): multiple cloning site
   4844..8947    +  CDS            Cas9 VQR: Streptococcus pyogenes Cas9 endonuclease with the D1135V/R1335Q/T1337R mutations has an altered recognition specificity for the protospacer adjacent motif (PAM) (Kleinstiver et al., 2015)
   8960..9208    +  CDS            UGI: UNGI_BPPB2 - Experimental evidence at protein level: Swiss-Prot protein existence level 1. This protein binds specifically and reversibly to the host uracil-DNA glycosylase, preventing removal of uracil residues from PBS2 DNA by the host uracil-excision repair system. From Bacillus phage PBS2 (Bacteriophage PBS2).
   9317..10033   +  CDS            EGFP: EGFP is a basic (constitutively fluorescent) green fluorescent protein published in 1996, derived from Aequorea victoria. It is reported to be a rapidly-maturing weak dimer with moderate acid sensitivity.
