[The description below was written by a language model from this plasmid's Addgene catalogue record and pLannotate feature annotations shown in this document.]
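Description:
nCas9-UGI-NLS-P2A-EGFP (pJUL1001) is a mammalian expression plasmid of about 10 kb, built by Gibson assembly on a CAG-promoter backbone derived from pSQT817. It is maintained in E. coli through a high-copy ColE1/pUC-type origin and selected with ampicillin via the bla (AmpR) gene. The backbone also carries residual lac promoter/operator sequences, an SV40 origin and an SV40 polyadenylation signal.

The expression cassette is driven by the composite CAG promoter, annotated as the CMV immediate-early enhancer, the chicken β-actin promoter and a chimeric β-actin/β-globin intron, and is terminated by the rabbit β-globin poly(A) signal. The single open reading frame of roughly 5.2 kb encodes human codon-optimised Streptococcus pyogenes Cas9 carrying the D10A mutation, which inactivates the RuvC domain and converts the nuclease into a nickase. This is fused to the uracil DNA glycosylase inhibitor (UGI) from a Bacillus subtilis phage and an SV40 nuclear localisation signal. A P2A ribosomal-skipping peptide follows, so that EGFP is produced as a separate protein from the same transcript and marks transfected cells, for example for sorting. The automated annotation labels the Cas9 coding region as the VQR PAM variant, but the catalogue entry records only D10A, so this label is probably a best-match artefact rather than evidence of altered PAM specificity. The NLS and P2A are not annotated separately in the feature table.

The construct corresponds to the BE3 cytosine base editor lacking the rAPOBEC1 deaminase. It serves as a deaminase-free control in base-editing experiments, including studies of transcriptome-wide off-target RNA editing. No guide RNA cassette is annotated.
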