Addgene plasmid #123611: nCas9-UGI-NLS-P2A-EGFP (pJUL1001)
Purpose: CAG promoter expression plasmid for hSpCas9n(D10A)-UGI-NLS(SV40)-P2A-EGFP (BE3 control without rAPOBEC1).
Depositing lab: Keith Joung. Depositing organization: Massachusetts General Hospital. Publication: Transcriptome-wide off-target RNA editing induced by CRISPR-guided DNA base editors. Grunewald J, Zhou R, Garcia SP, Iyer S, Lareau CA, Aryee MJ, Joung JK. Nature. 2019 Apr 17. pii: 10.1038/s41586-019-1161-z. doi: 10.1038/s41586-019-1161-z. PubMed 30995674.
Backbone
  Vector backbone: CAG
  Backbone manufacturer: pSQT817 (Addgene #53373)
  Backbone size w/o insert (bp): 4843
  Total vector size (bp): 10036
  Vector type: Mammalian Expression
Growth in bacteria
  Bacterial resistance: Ampicillin, 100 μg/mL
  Growth temperature: 37°C
  Growth strain: DH5alpha
  Copy number: High Copy
Gene/Insert
  Gene/Insert name: nCas9-UGI-NLS-P2A-EGFP (alt name: hSpCas9n(D10A)-UGI-NLS(SV40)-P2A-EGFP)
  Species: Synthetic; Streptococcus pyogenes, Bacillus subtilis bacteriophage PBS1
  Insert size (bp): 5193
  Mutation: D10A in SpCas9
  Promoter: CAG
  Cloning method: Gibson Cloning
  Sequencing primers: 5′ CTCTGCTAACCATGTTCATGCC; 3′ CAGAGGGAAAAAGATCTCAGTGG
Resource information
  A portion of this plasmid was derived from a plasmid made by: Liu Lab (BE3, Addgene #73021) and Benjamin Kleinstiver (BPK4335)
Terms and licenses: Academic/Nonprofit Terms; Industry Terms: Not Available to Industry
How to cite: nCas9-UGI-NLS-P2A-EGFP (pJUL1001) was a gift from Keith Joung (Addgene plasmid # 123611 ; http://n2t.net/addgene:123611 ; RRID:Addgene_123611)
